Addgene plasmid #216173: LRG-sgRNA.FOXA-ZEB2_CRISPRd_v2
Purpose: Express the gRNA targeting the FOXA-binding site in the human ZEB2 locus for the CRISPRd experiment
Depositing lab: Makiko Iwafuchi. Depositing organization: Cincinnati Children's Hospital Medical Center. Publication: Pioneer and PRDM transcription factors coordinate bivalent epigenetic states to safeguard cell fate. Matsui S, Granitto M, Buckley M, Ludwig K, Koigi S, Shiley J, Zacharias WJ, Mayhew CN, Lim HW, Iwafuchi M. Mol Cell. 2024 Jan 4:S1097-2765(23)01026-2. doi: 10.1016/j.molcel.2023.12.007. PubMed 38211589.
Backbone
  Vector backbone: LRG (Lenti_sgRNA_EFS_GFP)
  Backbone manufacturer: Addgene Plasmid #65656
  Vector type: Lentiviral
Growth in bacteria
  Bacterial resistance: Ampicillin, 100 μg/mL
  Growth temperature: 37°C
  Growth strain: NEB Stable
  Copy number: High Copy
Gene/Insert
  Gene/Insert name: sgRNA- FOXA.bs- ZEB2.locus
  gRNA/shRNA sequence: CCCAGTAAACATCCCCTGAG
  Species: H. sapiens (human)
  Tag / fusion protein: EGFP
  Cloning method: Golden Gate
  Sequencing primers: 5′ N/A
Resource information
  A portion of this plasmid was derived from a plasmid made by: Incorporates the use of Addgene 65656
Terms and licenses: Academic/Nonprofit Terms; Industry Terms: Not Available to Industry
How to cite: LRG-sgRNA.FOXA-ZEB2_CRISPRd_v2 was a gift from Makiko Iwafuchi (Addgene plasmid # 216173 ; http://n2t.net/addgene:216173 ; RRID:Addgene_216173)
