[The description below was written by a language model from this plasmid's Addgene catalogue record and pLannotate feature annotations shown in this document.]
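Description:
LRG-sgRNA.FOXA-ZEB2_CRISPRd_v2 is a lentiviral single-guide RNA expression plasmid built on the LRG (Lenti_sgRNA_EFS_GFP) backbone, with the guide inserted by Golden Gate cloning. It is maintained in E. coli as a high-copy plasmid through a ColE1/pUC-type origin and selected with ampicillin via the β-lactamase gene. The backbone also carries an f1 origin, an SV40 origin and poly(A) signal, and remnants of a lac/T3/T7 cloning region. The viral portion follows a third-generation, self-inactivating design. An RSV promoter fused to a truncated HIV-1 5' LTR drives genomic RNA production in packaging cells. It is followed by the Ψ packaging signal with a partial gag sequence, the Rev response element for Rev-dependent nuclear export, a central polypurine tract that aids nuclear import, and a ΔU3 3' LTR that disables LTR promoter activity after integration.

The payload consists of two expression units. A human U6 RNA polymerase III promoter transcribes a guide joined to the Streptococcus pyogenes Cas9 gRNA scaffold; the spacer is directed at a FOXA transcription factor binding site within the human ZEB2 locus. Downstream, the EF-1α core (EFS) promoter drives EGFP, followed by a WPRE to enhance transcript expression, so transduced cells can be identified or sorted by green fluorescence. The plasmid encodes no Cas9 protein, so this must be supplied separately. According to the record, the construct is intended for a "CRISPRd" experiment at this site. The record does not define the method further or specify which Cas9 variant is paired with the guide.
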