Features (pLannotate 1.2.2; 27 found; start..end, strand, type, name):
    254..842     +  misc_feature   WPRE: woodchuck hepatitis virus posttranscriptional regulatory element
    893..912     +  misc_feature   cPPT/CTS (fragment): central polypurine tract and central termination sequence of HIV-1
    914..1147    +  LTR            3' LTR (ΔU3): self-inactivating 3' long terminal repeat (LTR) from HIV-1
   1225..1346    +  polyA_signal   SV40 poly(A) signal: SV40 polyadenylation signal
   1386..1521    +  rep_origin     SV40 ori: SV40 origin of replication
   1542..1560    -  promoter       T7 promoter: promoter for bacteriophage T7 RNA polymerase
   1568..1723    +  CDS            lacZα (fragment): LacZα fragment of β-galactosidase; lacZ fragment
   1728..2156    +  rep_origin     f1 ori (sequence partly withheld): f1 bacteriophage origin of replication; arrow indicates direction of (+) strand synthesis
   2209..2313    +  promoter       AmpR promoter: bla
   2314..3174    +  CDS            AmpR: β-lactamase; bla; confers resistance to ampicillin, carbenicillin, and related antibiotics
   3345..3933    +  rep_origin     ori: high-copy-number ColE1/pMB1/pBR322/pUC origin of replication
   4116..4208    +  CDS            lacI (fragment): lac repressor; lacI; The lac repressor binds to the lac operator to inhibit transcription in E. coli. This inhibition can be relieved by adding lactose or isopropyl-β-D-thiogalactopyranoside (IPTG).
   4221..4242    +  protein_bind   CAP binding site: CAP binding activates transcription in the presence of cAMP. E. coli catabolite activator protein
   4257..4287    +  promoter       lac promoter: promoter for the E. coli lac operon
   4295..4311    +  protein_bind   lac operator: The lac repressor binds to the lac operator to inhibit transcription in E. coli. This inhibition can be relieved by adding lactose or isopropyl-β-D-thiogalactopyranoside (IPTG). lac repressor encoded by lacI
   4356..4374    +  promoter       T3 promoter: promoter for bacteriophage T3 RNA polymerase
   4402..4628    +  promoter       RSV promoter: Rous sarcoma virus enhancer/promoter
   4629..4809    +  LTR            5' LTR (truncated): truncated 5' long terminal repeat (LTR) from HIV-1
   4856..4981    +  misc_feature   HIV-1 Ψ: packaging signal of human immunodeficiency virus type 1
   4965..5328    +  CDS            HIV-1 gag (fragment): gag protein from human immunodeficiency virus 1; gag
   5474..5707    +  misc_feature   RRE: The Rev response element (RRE) of HIV-1 allows for Rev-dependent mRNA export from the nucleus to the cytoplasm.
   6084..6110    +  CDS            Rev (fragment): human immunodeficiency virus 1 (HIV-1) Rev protein; rev; enhances nuclear export of unspliced and incompletely spliced viral mRNAs
   6114..6354    +  promoter       U6 promoter: RNA polymerase III promoter for human U6 snRNA
   6384..6459    +  misc_RNA       gRNA scaffold: guide RNA scaffold for the Streptococcus pyogenes CRISPR/Cas9 system
   6507..6624    +  misc_feature   cPPT/CTS: central polypurine tract and central termination sequence of HIV-1
   6693..6904    +  promoter       EF-1α core promoter: core promoter for human elongation factor EF-1α
   6957..235     +  CDS            EGFP (across the origin): EGFP is a basic (constitutively fluorescent) green fluorescent protein published in 1996, derived from Aequorea victoria. It is reported to be a rapidly-maturing weak dimer with moderate acid sensitivity.
>Addgene plasmid #216173 | LRG-sgRNA.FOXA-ZEB2_CRISPRd_v2 | addgene full sequence | sequence record 440825 | Addgene NGS Result
CATCAAGGTGAACTTCAAGATCCGCCACAACATCGAGGACGGCAGCGTGCAGCTCGCCGACCACTACCAG
CAGAACACCCCCATCGGCGACGGCCCCGTGCTGCTGCCCGACAACCACTACCTGAGCACCCAGTCCGCCC
TGAGCAAAGACCCCAACGAGAAGCGCGATCACATGGTCCTGCTGGAGTTCGTGACCGCCGCCGGGATCAC
TCTCGGCATGGACGAGCTGTACAAGTAGACGCGTTAAGTCGACAATCAACCTCTGGATTACAAAATTTGT
GAAAGATTGACTGGTATTCTTAACTATGTTGCTCCTTTTACGCTATGTGGATACGCTGCTTTAATGCCTT
TGTATCATGCTATTGCTTCCCGTATGGCTTTCATTTTCTCCTCCTTGTATAAATCCTGGTTGCTGTCTCT
TTATGAGGAGTTGTGGCCCGTTGTCAGGCAACGTGGCGTGGTGTGCACTGTGTTTGCTGACGCAACCCCC
ACTGGTTGGGGCATTGCCACCACCTGTCAGCTCCTTTCCGGGACTTTCGCTTTCCCCCTCCCTATTGCCA
CGGCGGAACTCATCGCCGCCTGCCTTGCCCGCTGCTGGACAGGGGCTCGGCTGTTGGGCACTGACAATTC
CGTGGTGTTGTCGGGGAAATCATCGTCCTTTCCTTGGCTGCTCGCCTGTGTTGCCACCTGGATTCTGCGC
GGGACGTCCTTCTGCTACGTCCCTTCGGCCCTCAATCCAGCGGACCTTCCTTCCCGCGGCCTGCTGCCGG
CTCTGCGGCCTCTTCCGCGTCTTCGCCTTCGCCCTCAGACGAGTCGGATCTCCCTTTGGGCCGCCTCCCC
GCGTCGACTTTAAGACCAATGACTTACAAGGCAGCTGTAGATCTTAGCCACTTTTTAAAAGAAAAGGGGG
GACTGGAAGGGCTAATTCACTCCCAACGAAGACAAGATCTGCTTTTTGCTTGTACTGGGTCTCTCTGGTT
AGACCAGATCTGAGCCTGGGAGCTCTCTGGCTAACTAGGGAACCCACTGCTTAAGCCTCAATAAAGCTTG
CCTTGAGTGCTTCAAGTAGTGTGTGCCCGTCTGTTGTGTGACTCTGGTAACTAGAGATCCCTCAGACCCT
TTTAGTCAGTGTGGAAAATCTCTAGCAGTACGTATAGTAGTTCATGTCATCTTATTATTCAGTATTTATA
ACTTGCAAAGAAATGAATATCAGAGAGTGAGAGGAACTTGTTTATTGCAGCTTATAATGGTTACAAATAA
AGCAATAGCATCACAAATTTCACAAATAAAGCATTTTTTTCACTGCATTCTAGTTGTGGTTTGTCCAAAC
TCATCAATGTATCTTATCATGTCTGGCTCTAGCTATCCCGCCCCTAACTCCGCCCATCCCGCCCCTAACT
CCGCCCAGTTCCGCCCATTCTCCGCCCCATGGCTGACTAATTTTTTTTATTTATGCAGAGGCCGAGGCCG
CCTCGGCCTCTGAGCTATTCCAGAAGTAGTGAGGAGGCTTTTTTGGAGGCCTAGGGACGTACCCAATTCG
CCCTATAGTGAGTCGTATTACGCGCGCTCACTGGCCGTCGTTTTACAACGTCGTGACTGGGAAAACCCTG
GCGTTACCCAACTTAATCGCCTTGCAGCACATCCCCCTTTCGCCAGCTGGCGTAATAGCGAAGAGGCCCG
CACCGATCGCCCTTCCCAACAGTTGCGCAGCCTGAATGGCGAATGGG
[124 nt withheld, positions 1728-1851]
C
[91 nt withheld, positions 1853-1943]
A
[49 nt withheld, positions 1945-1993]
CCTTTGACGTTGGAGTCCACGTTCTTT
[37 nt withheld, positions 2021-2057]
ACCCTATCTCGGTCTATTCTTTTGATTTATAAGGGATTTTGCCGATTTCGGCCTATTGGTTAAAAAATGA
GCTGATTTAACAAAAATTTAACGCGAATTTTAACAAAATATTAACGCTTACAATTTAGGTGGCACTTTTC
GGGGAAATGTGCGCGGAACCCCTATTTGTTTATTTTTCTAAATACATTCAAATATGTATCCGCTCATGAG
ACAATAACCCTGATAAATGCTTCAATAATATTGAAAAAGGAAGAGTATGAGTATTCAACATTTCCGTGTC
GCCCTTATTCCCTTTTTTGCGGCATTTTGCCTTCCTGTTTTTGCTCACCCAGAAACGCTGGTGAAAGTAA
AAGATGCTGAAGATCAGTTGGGTGCACGAGTGGGTTACATCGAACTGGATCTCAACAGCGGTAAGATCCT
TGAGAGTTTTCGCCCCGAAGAACGTTTTCCAATGATGAGCACTTTTAAAGTTCTGCTATGTGGCGCGGTA
TTATCCCGTATTGACGCCGGGCAAGAGCAACTCGGTCGCCGCATACACTATTCTCAGAATGACTTGGTTG
AGTACTCACCAGTCACAGAAAAGCATCTTACGGATGGCATGACAGTAAGAGAATTATGCAGTGCTGCCAT
AACCATGAGTGATAACACTGCGGCCAACTTACTTCTGACAACGATCGGAGGACCGAAGGAGCTAACCGCT
TTTTTGCACAACATGGGGGATCATGTAACTCGCCTTGATCGTTGGGAACCGGAGCTGAATGAAGCCATAC
CAAACGACGAGCGTGACACCACGATGCCTGTAGCAATGGCAACAACGTTGCGCAAACTATTAACTGGCGA
ACTACTTACTCTAGCTTCCCGGCAACAATTAATAGACTGGATGGAGGCGGATAAAGTTGCAGGACCACTT
CTGCGCTCGGCCCTTCCGGCTGGCTGGTTTATTGCTGATAAATCTGGAGCCGGTGAGCGTGGGTCTCGCG
GTATCATTGCAGCACTGGGGCCAGATGGTAAGCCCTCCCGTATCGTAGTTATCTACACGACGGGGAGTCA
GGCAACTATGGATGAACGAAATAGACAGATCGCTGAGATAGGTGCCTCACTGATTAAGCATTGGTAACTG
TCAGACCAAGTTTACTCATATATACTTTAGATTGATTTAAAACTTCATTTTTAATTTAAAAGGATCTAGG
TGAAGATCCTTTTTGATAATCTCATGACCAAAATCCCTTAACGTGAGTTTTCGTTCCACTGAGCGTCAGA
CCCCGTAGAAAAGATCAAAGGATCTTCTTGAGATCCTTTTTTTCTGCGCGTAATCTGCTGCTTGCAAACA
AAAAAACCACCGCTACCAGCGGTGGTTTGTTTGCCGGATCAAGAGCTACCAACTCTTTTTCCGAAGGTAA
CTGGCTTCAGCAGAGCGCAGATACCAAATACTGTTCTTCTAGTGTAGCCGTAGTTAGGCCACCACTTCAA
GAACTCTGTAGCACCGCCTACATACCTCGCTCTGCTAATCCTGTTACCAGTGGCTGCTGCCAGTGGCGAT
AAGTCGTGTCTTACCGGGTTGGACTCAAGACGATAGTTACCGGATAAGGCGCAGCGGTCGGGCTGAACGG
GGGGTTCGTGCACACAGCCCAGCTTGGAGCGAACGACCTACACCGAACTGAGATACCTACAGCGTGAGCT
ATGAGAAAGCGCCACGCTTCCCGAAGGGAGAAAGGCGGACAGGTATCCGGTAAGCGGCAGGGTCGGAACA
GGAGAGCGCACGAGGGAGCTTCCAGGGGGAAACGCCTGGTATCTTTATAGTCCTGTCGGGTTTCGCCACC
TCTGACTTGAGCGTCGATTTTTGTGATGCTCGTCAGGGGGGCGGAGCCTATGGAAAAACGCCAGCAACGC
GGCCTTTTTACGGTTCCTGGCCTTTTGCTGGCCTTTTGCTCACATGTTCTTTCCTGCGTTATCCCCTGAT
TCTGTGGATAACCGTATTACCGCCTTTGAGTGAGCTGATACCGCTCGCCGCAGCCGAACGACCGAGCGCA
GCGAGTCAGTGAGCGAGGAAGCGGAAGAGCGCCCAATACGCAAACCGCCTCTCCCCGCGCGTTGGCCGAT
TCATTAATGCAGCTGGCACGACAGGTTTCCCGACTGGAAAGCGGGCAGTGAGCGCAACGCAATTAATGTG
AGTTAGCTCACTCATTAGGCACCCCAGGCTTTACACTTTATGCTTCCGGCTCGTATGTTGTGTGGAATTG
TGAGCGGATAACAATTTCACACAGGAAACAGCTATGACCATGATTACGCCAAGCGCGCAATTAACCCTCA
CTAAAGGGAACAAAAGCTGGAGCTGCAAGCTTAATGTAGTCTTATGCAATACTCTTGTAGTCTTGCAACA
TGGTAACGATGAGTTAGCAACATGCCTTACAAGGAGAGAAAAAGCACCGTGCATGCCGATTGGTGGAAGT
AAGGTGGTACGATCGTGCCTTATTAGGAAGGCAACAGACGGGTCTGACATGGATTGGACGAACCACTGAA
TTGCCGCATTGCAGAGATATTGTATTTAAGTGCCTAGCTCGATACATAAACGGGTCTCTCTGGTTAGACC
AGATCTGAGCCTGGGAGCTCTCTGGCTAACTAGGGAACCCACTGCTTAAGCCTCAATAAAGCTTGCCTTG
AGTGCTTCAAGTAGTGTGTGCCCGTCTGTTGTGTGACTCTGGTAACTAGAGATCCCTCAGACCCTTTTAG
TCAGTGTGGAAAATCTCTAGCAGTGGCGCCCGAACAGGGACTTGAAAGCGAAAGGGAAACCAGAGGAGCT
CTCTCGACGCAGGACTCGGCTTGCTGAAGCGCGCACGGCAAGAGGCGAGGGGCGGCGACTGGTGAGTACG
CCAAAAATTTTGACTAGCGGAGGCTAGAAGGAGAGAGATGGGTGCGAGAGCGTCAGTATTAAGCGGGGGA
GAATTAGATCGCGATGGGAAAAAATTCGGTTAAGGCCAGGGGGAAAGAAAAAATATAAATTAAAACATAT
AGTATGGGCAAGCAGGGAGCTAGAACGATTCGCAGTTAATCCTGGCCTGTTAGAAACATCAGAAGGCTGT
AGACAAATACTGGGACAGCTACAACCATCCCTTCAGACAGGATCAGAAGAACTTAGATCATTATATAATA
CAGTAGCAACCCTCTATTGTGTGCATCAAAGGATAGAGATAAAAGACACCAAGGAAGCTTTAGACAAGAT
AGAGGAAGAGCAAAACAAAAGTAAGACCACCGCACAGCAAGCGGCCGCTGATCTTCAGACCTGGAGGAGG
AGATATGAGGGACAATTGGAGAAGTGAATTATATAAATATAAAGTAGTAAAAATTGAACCATTAGGAGTA
GCACCCACCAAGGCAAAGAGAAGAGTGGTGCAGAGAGAAAAAAGAGCAGTGGGAATAGGAGCTTTGTTCC
TTGGGTTCTTGGGAGCAGCAGGAAGCACTATGGGCGCAGCGTCAATGACGCTGACGGTACAGGCCAGACA
ATTATTGTCTGGTATAGTGCAGCAGCAGAACAATTTGCTGAGGGCTATTGAGGCGCAACAGCATCTGTTG
CAACTCACAGTCTGGGGCATCAAGCAGCTCCAGGCAAGAATCCTGGCTGTGGAAAGATACCTAAAGGATC
AACAGCTCCTGGGGATTTGGGGTTGCTCTGGAAAACTCATTTGCACCACTGCTGTGCCTTGGAATGCTAG
TTGGAGTAATAAATCTCTGGAACAGATTTGGAATCACACGACCTGGATGGAGTGGGACAGAGAAATTAAC
AATTACACAAGCTTAATACACTCCTTAATTGAAGAATCGCAAAACCAGCAAGAAAAGAATGAACAAGAAT
TATTGGAATTAGATAAATGGGCAAGTTTGTGGAATTGGTTTAACATAACAAATTGGCTGTGGTATATAAA
ATTATTCATAATGATAGTAGGAGGCTTGGTAGGTTTAAGAATAGTTTTTGCTGTACTTTCTATAGTGAAT
AGAGTTAGGCAGGGATATTCACCATTATCGTTTCAGACCCACCTCCCAACCCCGAGGGGACCCAGAGAGG
GCCTATTTCCCATGATTCCTTCATATTTGCATATACGATACAAGGCTGTTAGAGAGATAATTAGAATTAA
TTTGACTGTAAACACAAAGATATTAGTACAAAATACGTGACGTAGAAAGTAATAATTTCTTGGGTAGTTT
GCAGTTTTAAAATTATGTTTTAAAATGGACTATCATATGCTTACCGTAACTTGAAAGTATTTCGATTTCT
TGGCTTTATATATCTTGTGGAAAGGACGAAACACCGCCCAGTAAACATCCCCTGAGGTTTTAGAGCTAGA
AATAGCAAGTTAAAATAAGGCTAGTCCGTTATCAACTTGAAAAAGTGGCACCGAGTCGGTGCTTTTTTGA
ATTCTAGATCTTGAGACAAATGGCAGTATTCATCCACAATTTTAAAAGAAAAGGGGGGATTGGGGGGTAC
AGTGCAGGGGAAAGAATAGTAGACATAATAGCAACAGACATACAAACTAAAGAATTACAAAAACAAATTA
CAAAAATTCAAAATTTTCGGGTTTATTACAGGGACAGCAGAGATCCACTTTGGCGCCGGCTCGAGTGGCT
CCGGTGCCCGTCAGTGGGCAGAGCGCACATCGCCCACAGTCCCCGAGAAGTTGGGGGGAGGGGTCGGCAA
TTGAACCGGTGCCTAGAGAAGGTGGCGCGGGGTAAACTGGGAAAGTGATGTCGTGTACTGGCTCCGCCTT
TTTCCCGAGGGTGGGGGAGAACCGTATATAAGTGCAGTAGTCGCCGTGAACGTTCTTTTTCGCAACGGGT
TTGCCGCCAGAACACAGGTGTCGTGACGCGGGATCCGCCACCATGGATTACAAAGACGATGACGATAAGA
TGGTGAGCAAGGGCGAGGAGCTGTTCACCGGGGTGGTGCCCATCCTGGTCGAGCTGGACGGCGACGTAAA
CGGCCACAAGTTCAGCGTGTCCGGCGAGGGCGAGGGCGATGCCACCTACGGCAAGCTGACCCTGAAGTTC
ATCTGCACCACCGGCAAGCTGCCCGTGCCCTGGCCCACCCTCGTGACCACCCTGACCTACGGCGTGCAGT
GCTTCAGCCGCTACCCCGACCACATGAAGCAGCACGACTTCTTCAAGTCCGCCATGCCCGAAGGCTACGT
CCAGGAGCGCACCATCTTCTTCAAGGACGACGGCAACTACAAGACCCGCGCCGAGGTGAAGTTCGAGGGC
GACACCCTGGTGAACCGCATCGAGCTGAAGGGCATCGACTTCAAGGAGGACGGCAACATCCTGGGGCACA
AGCTGGAGTACAACTACAACAGCCACAACGTCTATATCATGGCCGACAAGCAGAAGAACGG
